Addgene plasmid #117744: pLX307 DEDD
Purpose: Open reading frame vector encoding DEDD
Depositing lab: William Hahn. Depositing organization: Dana-Farber Cancer Institute. Publication: MCL1 and DEDD promote urothelial carcinoma progression. Hong AL, Guerriero JL, Doshi MB, Kynnap BD, Kim WJ, Schinzel AC, Modiste R, Schlauch AJ, Adam RM, Kwiatkowski DJ, Beroukhim R, Letai A, Rosenberg JE, Hahn WC. Mol Cancer Res. 2019 Feb 18. pii: 1541-7786.MCR-18-0963. doi: 10.1158/1541-7786.MCR-18-0963. PubMed 30777879.
Backbone
  Vector backbone: pLX307
  Backbone manufacturer: Broad Institute
  Backbone size w/o insert (bp): 10065
  Total vector size (bp): 9563
  Vector type: Mammalian Expression, Lentiviral
  Selectable markers: Puromycin
Growth in bacteria
  Bacterial resistance: Ampicillin, 100 μg/mL
  Growth temperature: 30°C
  Growth strain: NEB Stable
  Copy number: High Copy
Gene/Insert
  Gene/Insert name: DEDD1
  Species: H. sapiens (human)
  Insert size (bp): 953
  Entrez Gene: DEDD (a.k.a. CASP8IP1, DEDD1, DEDPro1, DEFT, FLDED-1, FLDED1, KE05)
  Promoter: EF1a
  Tag / fusion protein: V5 (C terminal on backbone)
  Cloning method: Gateway Cloning
  Sequencing primers: 5′ EF1a-F; 3′ WPRE-R
Terms and licenses: Academic/Nonprofit Terms; Industry Terms: Not Available to Industry
How to cite: pLX307 DEDD was a gift from William Hahn (Addgene plasmid # 117744 ; http://n2t.net/addgene:117744 ; RRID:Addgene_117744)
