[The description below was written by a language model from this plasmid's Addgene catalogue record and pLannotate feature annotations shown in this document.]
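Description:
pLX307 DEDD is a third-generation, self-inactivating lentiviral expression vector carrying the human DEDD open reading frame (also called DEDD1, a death effector domain-containing protein that acts as a scaffold directing caspase-3 to substrates during apoptosis). The ORF was transferred into the Broad Institute pLX307 backbone by Gateway recombination, so it is flanked by attB1 and attB2 sites. It is driven by the strong constitutive EF-1α promoter and lies upstream of a backbone-encoded V5 epitope, which the record lists as a C-terminal tag for detection of the protein. A WPRE downstream of the cassette enhances transcript stability and expression.

The viral framework consists of an RSV promoter fused to a truncated HIV-1 5' LTR, which makes genomic RNA production Tat-independent, followed by the Ψ packaging signal with a partial gag sequence, the RRE for Rev-dependent nuclear export, a cPPT/CTS, and a ΔU3 3' LTR that inactivates the LTR promoter after integration. An SV40 early promoter/origin drives a separate puromycin N-acetyltransferase cassette upstream of the EF-1α unit, allowing selection of transduced mammalian cells. In bacteria the plasmid is maintained through a high-copy ColE1/pUC origin and ampicillin resistance. An f1 origin and residual lac, T7 and T3 elements are carried over from the cloning backbone.

The sequenced record is 9,364 nt, somewhat shorter than the catalogued total size of 9,563 bp. The construct serves for stable or transient overexpression of V5-tagged DEDD, and was deposited in connection with work on MCL1 and DEDD in urothelial carcinoma progression.
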