Features (pLannotate 1.2.2; 32 found; start..end, strand, type, name):
    166..762     +  CDS            PuroR (fragment): puromycin N-acetyltransferase; pac from Streptomyces; confers resistance to puromycin
    811..928     +  misc_feature   cPPT/CTS: central polypurine tract and central termination sequence of HIV-1
    993..1059    +  CDS            small t antigen (fragment): SV40 (simian virus 40) small t antigen
   1066..2244    +  promoter       EF-1α promoter: strong constitutive promoter for human elongation factor EF-1α
   2265..2282    +  protein_bind   attB1 (fragment): mutant version of attB; core recombination site for the Gateway® BP reaction BP Clonase™
   2288..3241    +  CDS            DEDD: DEDD_HUMAN - Also known as DEDPRO1, DEFT. Experimental evidence at protein level: Swiss-Prot protein existence level 1. A scaffold protein that directs CASP3 to certain substrates and facilitates their ordered degradation during apoptosis. May also play a role in mediating CASP3 cleavage of KRT18. Regulates degradation of intermediate filaments during apoptosis. May play a role in the general transcription machinery in the nucleus and might be an important regulator of the activity of GTF3C3. Inhibits DNA transcription in vitro (By similarity). From Homo sapiens (Human).
   3244..3267    -  protein_bind   attB2: mutant version of attB; recombination site for the Gateway® BP reaction BP Clonase™
   3275..3316    +  CDS            V5 tag: epitope tag from simian virus 5
   3367..3955    +  misc_feature   WPRE: woodchuck hepatitis virus posttranscriptional regulatory element
   4006..4025    +  misc_feature   cPPT/CTS (fragment): central polypurine tract and central termination sequence of HIV-1
   4027..4260    +  LTR            3' LTR (ΔU3): self-inactivating 3' long terminal repeat (LTR) from HIV-1
   4338..4459    +  polyA_signal   SV40 poly(A) signal: SV40 polyadenylation signal
   4499..4634    +  rep_origin     SV40 ori: SV40 origin of replication
   4655..4673    -  promoter       T7 promoter: promoter for bacteriophage T7 RNA polymerase
   4681..4836    +  CDS            lacZα (fragment): LacZα fragment of β-galactosidase; lacZ fragment
   4841..5269    +  rep_origin     f1 ori (sequence partly withheld): f1 bacteriophage origin of replication; arrow indicates direction of (+) strand synthesis
   5322..5426    +  promoter       AmpR promoter: bla
   5427..6287    +  CDS            AmpR: β-lactamase; bla; confers resistance to ampicillin, carbenicillin, and related antibiotics
   6458..7046    +  rep_origin     ori: high-copy-number ColE1/pMB1/pBR322/pUC origin of replication
   7229..7321    +  CDS            lacI (fragment): lac repressor; lacI; The lac repressor binds to the lac operator to inhibit transcription in E. coli. This inhibition can be relieved by adding lactose or isopropyl-β-D-thiogalactopyranoside (IPTG).
   7334..7355    +  protein_bind   CAP binding site: CAP binding activates transcription in the presence of cAMP. E. coli catabolite activator protein
   7370..7400    +  promoter       lac promoter: promoter for the E. coli lac operon
   7408..7424    +  protein_bind   lac operator: The lac repressor binds to the lac operator to inhibit transcription in E. coli. This inhibition can be relieved by adding lactose or isopropyl-β-D-thiogalactopyranoside (IPTG). lac repressor encoded by lacI
   7469..7487    +  promoter       T3 promoter: promoter for bacteriophage T3 RNA polymerase
   7515..7741    +  promoter       RSV promoter: Rous sarcoma virus enhancer/promoter
   7742..7922    +  LTR            5' LTR (truncated): truncated 5' long terminal repeat (LTR) from HIV-1
   7969..8094    +  misc_feature   HIV-1 Ψ: packaging signal of human immunodeficiency virus type 1
   8078..8441    +  CDS            HIV-1 gag (fragment): gag protein from human immunodeficiency virus 1; gag
   8587..8820    +  misc_feature   RRE: The Rev response element (RRE) of HIV-1 allows for Rev-dependent mRNA export from the nucleus to the cytoplasm.
   9197..9223    +  CDS            Rev (fragment): human immunodeficiency virus 1 (HIV-1) Rev protein; rev; enhances nuclear export of unspliced and incompletely spliced viral mRNAs
   9230..9364    +  promoter       SV40 promoter (fragment): SV40 enhancer and early promoter
   9349..120     +  rep_origin     SV40 ori (across the origin): SV40 origin of replication
>Addgene plasmid #117744 | pLX307 DEDD | addgene full sequence | sequence record 234947 | Addgene NGS Result
CGCCCAGTTCCGCCCATTCTCCGCCCCATGGCTGACTAATTTTTTTTATTTATGCAGAGGCCGAGGCCGC
CTCGGCCTCTGAGCTATTCCAGAAGTAGTGAGGAGGCTTTTTTGGAGGCCTAGGCTTTTGCAAAAAGCTT
TCTAGAGGTACCACCGGAGCTTACCATGACCGAGTACAAGCCCACGGTGCGCCTCGCCACCCGCGACGAC
GTCCCCAGGGCCGTACGCACCCTCGCCGCCGCGTTCGCCGACTACCCCGCCACGCGCCACACCGTCGATC
CGGACCGCCACATCGAGCGGGTCACCGAGCTGCAAGAACTCTTCCTCACGCGCGTCGGGCTCGACATCGG
CAAGGTGTGGGTCGCGGACGACGGCGCCGCCGTGGCGGTCTGGACCACGCCGGAGAGCGTCGAAGCGGGG
GCGGTGTTCGCCGAGATCGGCCCGCGCATGGCCGAGTTGAGCGGTTCCCGGCTGGCCGCGCAGCAACAGA
TGGAAGGCCTCCTGGCGCCGCACCGGCCCAAGGAGCCCGCGTGGTTCCTGGCCACCGTCGGCGTCTCGCC
CGACCACCAGGGCAAGGGTCTGGGCAGCGCCGTCGTGCTCCCCGGAGTGGAGGCGGCCGAGCGCGCCGGG
GTGCCCGCCTTCCTGGAGACCTCCGCGCCCCGCAACCTCCCCTTCTACGAGCGGCTCGGCTTCACCGTCA
CCGCCGACGTCGAGGTGCCCGAAGGACCGCGCACCTGGTGCATGACCCGCAAGCCCGGTGCCAGTTAACG
AATTCTAGATCTTGAGACAAATGGCAGTATTCATCCACAATTTTAAAAGAAAAGGGGGGATTGGGGGGTA
CAGTGCAGGGGAAAGAATAGTAGACATAATAGCAACAGACATACAAACTAAAGAATTACAAAAACAAATT
ACAAAAATTCAAAATTTTCGGGTTTATTACAGGGACAGCAGAGATCCACTTTGGCGCCGGCTCGAGGCCT
GCAGGTGCAAAGATGGATAAAGTTTTAAACAGAGAGGAATCTTTGCAGCTAATGGACCTTCTAGGTCTTG
AAAGGAGTGGGAATTGGCTCCGGTGCCCGTCAGTGGGCAGAGCGCACATCGCCCACAGTCCCCGAGAAGT
TGGGGGGAGGGGTCGGCAATTGAACCGGTGCCTAGAGAAGGTGGCGCGGGGTAAACTGGGAAAGTGATGT
CGTGTACTGGCTCCGCCTTTTTCCCGAGGGTGGGGGAGAACCGTATATAAGTGCAGTAGTCGCCGTGAAC
GTTCTTTTTCGCAACGGGTTTGCCGCCAGAACACAGGTAAGTGCCGTGTGTGGTTCCCGCGGGCCTGGCC
TCTTTACGGGTTATGGCCCTTGCGTGCCTTGAATTACTTCCACCTGGCTGCAGTACGTGATTCTTGATCC
CGAGCTTCGGGTTGGAAGTGGGTGGGAGAGTTCGAGGCCTTGCGCTTAAGGAGCCCCTTCGCCTCGTGCT
TGAGTTGAGGCCTGGCCTGGGCGCTGGGGCCGCCGCGTGCGAATCTGGTGGCACCTTCGCGCCTGTCTCG
CTGCTTTCGATAAGTCTCTAGCCATTTAAAATTTTTGATGACCTGCTGCGACGCTTTTTTTCTGGCAAGA
TAGTCTTGTAAATGCGGGCCAAGATCTGCACACTGGTATTTCGGTTTTTGGGGCCGCGGGCGGCGACGGG
GCCCGTGCGTCCCAGCGCACATGTTCGGCGAGGCGGGGCCTGCGAGCGCGGCCACCGAGAATCGGACGGG
GGTAGTCTCAAGCTGGCCGGCCTGCTCTGGTGCCTGGCCTCGCGCCGCCGTGTATCGCCCCGCCCTGGGC
GGCAAGGCTGGCCCGGTCGGCACCAGTTGCGTGAGCGGAAAGATGGCCGCTTCCCGGCCCTGCTGCAGGG
AGCTCAAAATGGAGGACGCGGCGCTCGGGAGAGCGGGCGGGTGAGTCACCCACACAAAGGAAAAGGGCCT
TTCCGTCCTCAGCCGTCGCTTCATGTGACTCCACGGAGTACCGGGCGCCGTCCAGGCACCTCGATTAGTT
CTCGAGCTTTTGGAGTACGTCGTCTTTAGGTTGGGGGGAGGGGTTTTATGCGATGGAGTTTCCCCACACT
GAGTGGGTGGAGACTGAAGTTAGGCCAGCTTGGCACTTGATGTAATTCTCCTTGGAATTTGCCCTTTTTG
AGTTTGGATCTTGGTTCATTCTCAAGCCTCAGACAGTGGTTCAAAGTTTTTTTCTTCCATTTCAGGTGTC
GTGAGGCTAGCATCGATTGATCAACAAGTTTGTACAAAAAAGTTGGCATGGCGGGCCTAAAGCGGCGGGC
AAGCCAGGTGTGGCCAGAAGAGCATGGTGAGCAGGAACATGGGCTGTACAGCCTGCACCGCATGTTTGAC
ATCGTGGGCACTCATCTGACACACAGAGATGTGCGCGTGCTTTCTTTCCTCTTTGTTGATGTCATTGATG
ACCACGAGCGTGGACTCATCCGAAATGGACGTGACTTCTTATTGGCACTGGAGCGCCAGGGCCGCTGTGA
TGAAAGTAACTTTCGCCAGGTGCTGCAGCTGCTGCGCATCATCACTCGCCACGACCTGCTGCCCTACGTC
ACCCTCAAGAGGAGACGGGCTGTGTGCCCTGATCTTGTAGACAAGTATCTGGAGGAGACATCAATTCGCT
ATGTGACCCCCAGAGCCCTCAGTGATCCAGAACCAAGGCCTCCCCAGCCCTCTAAAACAGTGCCTCCCCA
CTATCCTGTGGTGTGTTGCCCCACTTCGGGTCCTCAGATGTGTAGCAAGCGGCCAGCCCGAGGGAGAGCC
ACACTTGGGAGCCAGCGAAAACGCCGGAAGTCAGTGACACCAGATCCCAAGGAGAAGCAGACATGTGACA
TCAGACTGCGGGTTCGGGCTGAATACTGCCAGCATGAGACTGCTCTGCAGGGCAATGTCTTCTCTAACAA
GCAGGACCCACTTGAGCGCCAGTTTGAGCGCTTTAACCAGGCCAACACCATCCTCAAGTCCCGGGACCTG
GGCTCCATCATCTGTGACATCAAGTTCTCTGAGCTCACCTACCTCGATGCATTCTGGCGTGACTACATCA
ATGGCTCTTTATTAGAGGCACTTAAAGGTGTCTTCATCACAGACTCCCTCAAGCAAGCTGTGGGCCATGA
AGCCATCAAGCTGCTGGTAAATGTAGACGAGGAGGACTATGAGCTGGGCCGACAGAAACTCCTGAGGAAC
TTGATGCTGCAAGCATTGCCCTGCCCAACTTTCTTGTACAAAGTGGTTGATATCGGTAAGCCTATCCCTA
ACCCTCTCCTCGGTCTCGATTCTACGTAGTAATGAACTAGTACCGGTTAAGTCGACAATCAACGCGTTAA
GTCGACAATCAACCTCTGGATTACAAAATTTGTGAAAGATTGACTGGTATTCTTAACTATGTTGCTCCTT
TTACGCTATGTGGATACGCTGCTTTAATGCCTTTGTATCATGCTATTGCTTCCCGTATGGCTTTCATTTT
CTCCTCCTTGTATAAATCCTGGTTGCTGTCTCTTTATGAGGAGTTGTGGCCCGTTGTCAGGCAACGTGGC
GTGGTGTGCACTGTGTTTGCTGACGCAACCCCCACTGGTTGGGGCATTGCCACCACCTGTCAGCTCCTTT
CCGGGACTTTCGCTTTCCCCCTCCCTATTGCCACGGCGGAACTCATCGCCGCCTGCCTTGCCCGCTGCTG
GACAGGGGCTCGGCTGTTGGGCACTGACAATTCCGTGGTGTTGTCGGGGAAATCATCGTCCTTTCCTTGG
CTGCTCGCCTGTGTTGCCACCTGGATTCTGCGCGGGACGTCCTTCTGCTACGTCCCTTCGGCCCTCAATC
CAGCGGACCTTCCTTCCCGCGGCCTGCTGCCGGCTCTGCGGCCTCTTCCGCGTCTTCGCCTTCGCCCTCA
GACGAGTCGGATCTCCCTTTGGGCCGCCTCCCCGCGTCGACTTTAAGACCAATGACTTACAAGGCAGCTG
TAGATCTTAGCCACTTTTTAAAAGAAAAGGGGGGACTGGAAGGGCTAATTCACTCCCAACGAAGACAAGA
TCTGCTTTTTGCTTGTACTGGGTCTCTCTGGTTAGACCAGATCTGAGCCTGGGAGCTCTCTGGCTAACTA
GGGAACCCACTGCTTAAGCCTCAATAAAGCTTGCCTTGAGTGCTTCAAGTAGTGTGTGCCCGTCTGTTGT
GTGACTCTGGTAACTAGAGATCCCTCAGACCCTTTTAGTCAGTGTGGAAAATCTCTAGCAGTACGTATAG
TAGTTCATGTCATCTTATTATTCAGTATTTATAACTTGCAAAGAAATGAATATCAGAGAGTGAGAGGAAC
TTGTTTATTGCAGCTTATAATGGTTACAAATAAAGCAATAGCATCACAAATTTCACAAATAAAGCATTTT
TTTCACTGCATTCTAGTTGTGGTTTGTCCAAACTCATCAATGTATCTTATCATGTCTGGCTCTAGCTATC
CCGCCCCTAACTCCGCCCATCCCGCCCCTAACTCCGCCCAGTTCCGCCCATTCTCCGCCCCATGGCTGAC
TAATTTTTTTTATTTATGCAGAGGCCGAGGCCGCCTCGGCCTCTGAGCTATTCCAGAAGTAGTGAGGAGG
CTTTTTTGGAGGCCTAGGGACGTACCCAATTCGCCCTATAGTGAGTCGTATTACGCGCGCTCACTGGCCG
TCGTTTTACAACGTCGTGACTGGGAAAACCCTGGCGTTACCCAACTTAATCGCCTTGCAGCACATCCCCC
TTTCGCCAGCTGGCGTAATAGCGAAGAGGCCCGCACCGATCGCCCTTCCCAACAGTTGCGCAGCCTGAAT
GGCGAATGGG
[124 nt withheld, positions 4841-4964]
C
[91 nt withheld, positions 4966-5056]
A
[49 nt withheld, positions 5058-5106]
CCTTTGACGTTGGAGTCCACGTTCTTT
[37 nt withheld, positions 5134-5170]
ACCCTATCTCGGTCTATTCTTTTGATTTATAAGGGATTTTGCCGATTTCGGCCTATTGGTTAAAAAATGA
GCTGATTTAACAAAAATTTAACGCGAATTTTAACAAAATATTAACGCTTACAATTTAGGTGGCACTTTTC
GGGGAAATGTGCGCGGAACCCCTATTTGTTTATTTTTCTAAATACATTCAAATATGTATCCGCTCATGAG
ACAATAACCCTGATAAATGCTTCAATAATATTGAAAAAGGAAGAGTATGAGTATTCAACATTTCCGTGTC
GCCCTTATTCCCTTTTTTGCGGCATTTTGCCTTCCTGTTTTTGCTCACCCAGAAACGCTGGTGAAAGTAA
AAGATGCTGAAGATCAGTTGGGTGCACGAGTGGGTTACATCGAACTGGATCTCAACAGCGGTAAGATCCT
TGAGAGTTTTCGCCCCGAAGAACGTTTTCCAATGATGAGCACTTTTAAAGTTCTGCTATGTGGCGCGGTA
TTATCCCGTATTGACGCCGGGCAAGAGCAACTCGGTCGCCGCATACACTATTCTCAGAATGACTTGGTTG
AGTACTCACCAGTCACAGAAAAGCATCTTACGGATGGCATGACAGTAAGAGAATTATGCAGTGCTGCCAT
AACCATGAGTGATAACACTGCGGCCAACTTACTTCTGACAACGATCGGAGGACCGAAGGAGCTAACCGCT
TTTTTGCACAACATGGGGGATCATGTAACTCGCCTTGATCGTTGGGAACCGGAGCTGAATGAAGCCATAC
CAAACGACGAGCGTGACACCACGATGCCTGTAGCAATGGCAACAACGTTGCGCAAACTATTAACTGGCGA
ACTACTTACTCTAGCTTCCCGGCAACAATTAATAGACTGGATGGAGGCGGATAAAGTTGCAGGACCACTT
CTGCGCTCGGCCCTTCCGGCTGGCTGGTTTATTGCTGATAAATCTGGAGCCGGTGAGCGTGGGTCTCGCG
GTATCATTGCAGCACTGGGGCCAGATGGTAAGCCCTCCCGTATCGTAGTTATCTACACGACGGGGAGTCA
GGCAACTATGGATGAACGAAATAGACAGATCGCTGAGATAGGTGCCTCACTGATTAAGCATTGGTAACTG
TCAGACCAAGTTTACTCATATATACTTTAGATTGATTTAAAACTTCATTTTTAATTTAAAAGGATCTAGG
TGAAGATCCTTTTTGATAATCTCATGACCAAAATCCCTTAACGTGAGTTTTCGTTCCACTGAGCGTCAGA
CCCCGTAGAAAAGATCAAAGGATCTTCTTGAGATCCTTTTTTTCTGCGCGTAATCTGCTGCTTGCAAACA
AAAAAACCACCGCTACCAGCGGTGGTTTGTTTGCCGGATCAAGAGCTACCAACTCTTTTTCCGAAGGTAA
CTGGCTTCAGCAGAGCGCAGATACCAAATACTGTTCTTCTAGTGTAGCCGTAGTTAGGCCACCACTTCAA
GAACTCTGTAGCACCGCCTACATACCTCGCTCTGCTAATCCTGTTACCAGTGGCTGCTGCCAGTGGCGAT
AAGTCGTGTCTTACCGGGTTGGACTCAAGACGATAGTTACCGGATAAGGCGCAGCGGTCGGGCTGAACGG
GGGGTTCGTGCACACAGCCCAGCTTGGAGCGAACGACCTACACCGAACTGAGATACCTACAGCGTGAGCT
ATGAGAAAGCGCCACGCTTCCCGAAGGGAGAAAGGCGGACAGGTATCCGGTAAGCGGCAGGGTCGGAACA
GGAGAGCGCACGAGGGAGCTTCCAGGGGGAAACGCCTGGTATCTTTATAGTCCTGTCGGGTTTCGCCACC
TCTGACTTGAGCGTCGATTTTTGTGATGCTCGTCAGGGGGGCGGAGCCTATGGAAAAACGCCAGCAACGC
GGCCTTTTTACGGTTCCTGGCCTTTTGCTGGCCTTTTGCTCACATGTTCTTTCCTGCGTTATCCCCTGAT
TCTGTGGATAACCGTATTACCGCCTTTGAGTGAGCTGATACCGCTCGCCGCAGCCGAACGACCGAGCGCA
GCGAGTCAGTGAGCGAGGAAGCGGAAGAGCGCCCAATACGCAAACCGCCTCTCCCCGCGCGTTGGCCGAT
TCATTAATGCAGCTGGCACGACAGGTTTCCCGACTGGAAAGCGGGCAGTGAGCGCAACGCAATTAATGTG
AGTTAGCTCACTCATTAGGCACCCCAGGCTTTACACTTTATGCTTCCGGCTCGTATGTTGTGTGGAATTG
TGAGCGGATAACAATTTCACACAGGAAACAGCTATGACCATGATTACGCCAAGCGCGCAATTAACCCTCA
CTAAAGGGAACAAAAGCTGGAGCTGCAAGCTTAATGTAGTCTTATGCAATACTCTTGTAGTCTTGCAACA
TGGTAACGATGAGTTAGCAACATGCCTTACAAGGAGAGAAAAAGCACCGTGCATGCCGATTGGTGGAAGT
AAGGTGGTACGATCGTGCCTTATTAGGAAGGCAACAGACGGGTCTGACATGGATTGGACGAACCACTGAA
TTGCCGCATTGCAGAGATATTGTATTTAAGTGCCTAGCTCGATACATAAACGGGTCTCTCTGGTTAGACC
AGATCTGAGCCTGGGAGCTCTCTGGCTAACTAGGGAACCCACTGCTTAAGCCTCAATAAAGCTTGCCTTG
AGTGCTTCAAGTAGTGTGTGCCCGTCTGTTGTGTGACTCTGGTAACTAGAGATCCCTCAGACCCTTTTAG
TCAGTGTGGAAAATCTCTAGCAGTGGCGCCCGAACAGGGACTTGAAAGCGAAAGGGAAACCAGAGGAGCT
CTCTCGACGCAGGACTCGGCTTGCTGAAGCGCGCACGGCAAGAGGCGAGGGGCGGCGACTGGTGAGTACG
CCAAAAATTTTGACTAGCGGAGGCTAGAAGGAGAGAGATGGGTGCGAGAGCGTCAGTATTAAGCGGGGGA
GAATTAGATCGCGATGGGAAAAAATTCGGTTAAGGCCAGGGGGAAAGAAAAAATATAAATTAAAACATAT
AGTATGGGCAAGCAGGGAGCTAGAACGATTCGCAGTTAATCCTGGCCTGTTAGAAACATCAGAAGGCTGT
AGACAAATACTGGGACAGCTACAACCATCCCTTCAGACAGGATCAGAAGAACTTAGATCATTATATAATA
CAGTAGCAACCCTCTATTGTGTGCATCAAAGGATAGAGATAAAAGACACCAAGGAAGCTTTAGACAAGAT
AGAGGAAGAGCAAAACAAAAGTAAGACCACCGCACAGCAAGCGGCCGCTGATCTTCAGACCTGGAGGAGG
AGATATGAGGGACAATTGGAGAAGTGAATTATATAAATATAAAGTAGTAAAAATTGAACCATTAGGAGTA
GCACCCACCAAGGCAAAGAGAAGAGTGGTGCAGAGAGAAAAAAGAGCAGTGGGAATAGGAGCTTTGTTCC
TTGGGTTCTTGGGAGCAGCAGGAAGCACTATGGGCGCAGCGTCAATGACGCTGACGGTACAGGCCAGACA
ATTATTGTCTGGTATAGTGCAGCAGCAGAACAATTTGCTGAGGGCTATTGAGGCGCAACAGCATCTGTTG
CAACTCACAGTCTGGGGCATCAAGCAGCTCCAGGCAAGAATCCTGGCTGTGGAAAGATACCTAAAGGATC
AACAGCTCCTGGGGATTTGGGGTTGCTCTGGAAAACTCATTTGCACCACTGCTGTGCCTTGGAATGCTAG
TTGGAGTAATAAATCTCTGGAACAGATTTGGAATCACACGACCTGGATGGAGTGGGACAGAGAAATTAAC
AATTACACAAGCTTAATACACTCCTTAATTGAAGAATCGCAAAACCAGCAAGAAAAGAATGAACAAGAAT
TATTGGAATTAGATAAATGGGCAAGTTTGTGGAATTGGTTTAACATAACAAATTGGCTGTGGTATATAAA
ATTATTCATAATGATAGTAGGAGGCTTGGTAGGTTTAAGAATAGTTTTTGCTGTACTTTCTATAGTGAAT
AGAGTTAGGCAGGGATATTCACCATTATCGTTTCAGACCCACCTCCCAACCCCGAGGGGACCCATGCATT
GCATCTCAATTAGTCAGCAACCAGGTGTGGAAAGTCCCCAGGCTCCCCAGCAGGCAGAAGTATGCAAAGC
ATGCGTCTCAATTAGTCAGCAACCATAGTCCCGCCCCTAACTCCGCCCATCCCGCCCCTAACTC
